Addgene plasmid #35561: pSUPER ERbeta shRNA
Depositing lab: Harish Srinivas. Depositing organization: University of Pittsburgh (University, School of Medicine, and Cancer Institute). Publication: Estrogen receptor beta functions through nongenomic mechanisms in lung cancer cells. Zhang G, Liu X, Farkas AM, Parwani AV, Lathrop KL, Lenzner D, Land SR, Srinivas H. Mol Endocrinol. 2009 Feb;23(2):146-56. Epub 2008 Dec 23. 10.1210/me.2008-0431 PubMed 19106194.
Backbone
  Vector backbone: pSUPER puro
  Vector type: Retroviral
  Selectable markers: Puromycin
Growth in bacteria
  Bacterial resistance: Ampicillin, 100 μg/mL
  Growth temperature: 37°C
  Growth strain: DH5alpha
  Copy number: High Copy
Gene/Insert
  Gene/Insert name: ERbeta
  gRNA/shRNA sequence: AAGCCCAAATGTGTTGTGG
  Species: H. sapiens (human)
Terms and licenses: Academic/Nonprofit Terms; Industry Terms: Not Available to Industry
How to cite: pSUPER ERbeta shRNA was a gift from Harish Srinivas (Addgene plasmid # 35561 ; http://n2t.net/addgene:35561 ; RRID:Addgene_35561)
