[The description below was written by a language model from this plasmid's Addgene catalogue record.]
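Description:
pSUPER ERbeta shRNA is a retroviral RNA-interference plasmid built on the pSUPER puro backbone and designed to knock down human estrogen receptor beta (ERbeta). It is propagated in E. coli as a high-copy plasmid under ampicillin selection, and it carries a puromycin resistance marker so that mammalian cells that have taken up the construct can be selected and maintained as stable knockdown populations.

The payload is a short hairpin RNA cassette whose 19-nucleotide targeting sequence is directed against the human ERbeta transcript. The record does not state the promoter driving the hairpin, though vectors of the pSUPER family conventionally use the RNA polymerase III H1 promoter to produce a short transcript that folds into a stem-loop and is processed by the cellular RNAi machinery into an siRNA-like species that directs degradation of the target mRNA. Because the vector is classed as retroviral, it can presumably be either transfected directly or supplied to a packaging cell line to generate retroviral particles for transduction and stable integration. No feature table is provided, so specific elements such as LTRs, the packaging signal, the promoter driving the puromycin marker or the bacterial origin cannot be confirmed from the record.

The associated publication concerns nongenomic signalling by estrogen receptor beta in lung cancer cells, which indicates that the construct was used for loss-of-function experiments, depleting endogenous ERbeta to test its contribution to estrogen-dependent responses in those cells. It would typically be used alongside a non-targeting or empty-vector control.
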