>Addgene plasmid #35561 | pSUPER ERbeta shRNA | addgene partial sequence | sequence record 44705 | MSCV-rev 5'-CAGCGGGGCTGCTAAAGCGCATGC-3'
CTACCCGGTAGAATTCGAACGCTGACGTCATCAACCCGCTCCAAGGAATCGCGGGCCCAGTGTCACTAGG
CGGGAACACCCAGCGCGCGTGCGCCCTGGCAGGAAGATGGCTGTGAGGGACAGGGGAGTGGCGCCCTGCA
ATATTTGCATGTCGCTATGTGTTCTGGGAAATCACCATAAACGTGAAATGTCTTTGGATTTGGGAATCTT
ATAAGTTCTGTATGAGACCACAGATCCCCAAGCCCAAATGTGTTGTGGTTCAAGAGACCACAACACATTT
GGGCTTTTTTTAAGCTTATCGATACCGTCGACCTCGAGAGATCGATCTAATTCCGGCGCCTAGAGAAGGA
GTGAGGGCTGGATAAAGGGAGGATCGAGGCGGGGTCGAACGAGGAGGTTCAAGGGGGAGAGACGGGGCGG
